Addgene plasmid #185878: pILGFP5EG3
Purpose: (Empty Backbone) A plasmid for in vivo gene amplification (HamAmp) at SEC23 locus (1 copy reference)
Depositing lab: Claudia Vickers. Depositing organization: University of Queensland. Publication: An in vivo gene amplification system for high level expression in Saccharomyces cerevisiae. Peng B, Esquirol L, Lu Z, Shen Q, Cheah LC, Howard CB, Scott C, Trau M, Dumsday G, Vickers CE. Nat Commun. 2022 May 24;13(1):2895. doi: 10.1038/s41467-022-30529-8. PubMed 35610221.
Backbone
  Vector backbone: pUC19
  Vector type: Yeast Expression
Growth in bacteria
  Bacterial resistance: Ampicillin, 100 μg/mL
  Growth temperature: 37°C
  Growth strain: DH5alpha
  Copy number: High Copy
Gene/Insert
  Gene/Insert name: None
  Mutation: None
Terms and licenses: Academic/Nonprofit Terms; Industry Terms: Not Available to Industry
Depositor comments: PSEC23(Arm 1)> PAg.TEF1>hphMX4>TAg.TEF1- TSEC23(Arm 3)-ARS1max-PTEF1> yEGFP> TURA3-PERG1> SEC23(partial; Arm2)
How to cite: pILGFP5EG3 was a gift from Claudia Vickers (Addgene plasmid # 185878 ; http://n2t.net/addgene:185878 ; RRID:Addgene_185878)
