[The description below was written by a language model from this plasmid's Addgene catalogue record and pLannotate feature annotations shown in this document.]
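Description:
pILGFP5EG3 is a yeast integration plasmid built on the pUC19 backbone, designed for the HamAmp in vivo gene amplification system in Saccharomyces cerevisiae and targeted to the SEC23 locus. It is catalogued as an empty backbone and described as the one-copy reference. In E. coli it replicates from the high-copy pUC/ColE1 origin and is selected with ampicillin through the β-lactamase gene. Remnants of the lac promoter/operator and lacZα region of pUC19 flank the yeast module.

According to the depositor's map, the yeast cassette begins with the SEC23 promoter region (Arm 1), followed by a hygromycin resistance marker (hph) driven by the Ashbya gossypii TEF1 promoter and terminator, then the SEC23 terminator region (Arm 3) and an ARS1max replication element. Next comes a reporter unit in which the S. cerevisiae TEF1 promoter drives yeast-enhanced GFP (annotated as GFPmut3) with a URA3 terminator. Finally, the ERG1 promoter is placed upstream of a partial SEC23 coding sequence (Arm 2). The feature table is consistent with this layout. It detects the SEC23 fragment and fragments of neighbouring genes (SMX3, AOS1) that presumably lie within the homology arms. It also finds a loxP site between the Arm 3 region and the TEF1 promoter, which the depositor's map does not mention. The ARS element and the ERG1 promoter are not annotated separately.

The arrangement suggests that integration places the essential COPII gene SEC23 under the ERG1 promoter, linked to the GFP cassette. GFP fluorescence would then report expression at the locus. The record does not explain the amplification mechanism, nor what makes this version a single-copy reference.
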