Features (pLannotate 1.2.2; 20 found; start..end, strand, type, name):
     43..150     -  CDS            YG3Z_YEAST (fragment): Protein uncertain: Swiss-Prot protein existence level 5. From Saccharomyces cerevisiae (strain ATCC 204508 / S288c) (Baker's yeast).
    446..940     +  CDS            SEC23 (fragment): SEC23_YEAST - Experimental evidence at protein level: Swiss-Prot protein existence level 1. Component of the coat protein complex II (COPII) which promotes the formation of transport vesicles from the endoplasmic reticulum (ER). The coat has two main functions, the physical deformation of the endoplasmic reticulum membrane into vesicles and the selection of cargo molecules. SEC23 interacts with BET3 in order to target TRAPPI complex to COPII involved in internalisation of plasma membrane proteins like the maltose transporter. From Saccharomyces cerevisiae (strain ATCC 204508 / S288c) (Baker's
    988..1004    -  protein_bind   lac operator: The lac repressor binds to the lac operator to inhibit transcription in E. coli. This inhibition can be relieved by adding lactose or isopropyl-β-D-thiogalactopyranoside (IPTG). lac repressor encoded by lacI
   1012..1042    -  promoter       lac promoter: promoter for the E. coli lac operon
   1057..1078    -  protein_bind   CAP binding site: CAP binding activates transcription in the presence of cAMP. E. coli catabolite activator protein
   1091..1183    -  CDS            lacI (fragment): lac repressor; lacI; The lac repressor binds to the lac operator to inhibit transcription in E. coli. This inhibition can be relieved by adding lactose or isopropyl-β-D-thiogalactopyranoside (IPTG).
   1366..1954    -  rep_origin     ori: high-copy-number ColE1/pMB1/pBR322/pUC origin of replication
   2125..2985    -  CDS            AmpR: β-lactamase; bla; confers resistance to ampicillin, carbenicillin, and related antibiotics
   2986..3090    -  promoter       AmpR promoter: bla
   3185..3220    +  CDS            rop (fragment): Rop protein, which maintains plasmids at low copy number; rop
   3322..3421    +  misc_feature   bom (fragment): basis of mobility region from pBR322
   3427..3584    -  CDS            lacZα (fragment): LacZα fragment of β-galactosidase; lacZ fragment
   3592..3768    -  CDS            SMX3 (fragment): RUXF_YEAST - Experimental evidence at protein level: Swiss-Prot protein existence level 1. Involved in pre-mRNA splicing. Binds snRNA U1, U2, U4 and U5 which contain a highly conserved structural motif called the Sm binding site. From Saccharomyces cerevisiae (strain ATCC 204508 / S288c) (Baker's yeast).
   4207..5768    +  gene           hphMX6: yeast selectable marker conferring hygromycin resistance
   5571..5768    +  terminator     TEF terminator: Ashbya gossypii TEF terminator
   6147..6386    -  CDS            AOS1 (fragment): RHC31_YEAST - Also known as RHC31. Experimental evidence at protein level: Swiss-Prot protein existence level 1. Could be involved in a ubiquitin-related process important for DNA damage tolerance. From Saccharomyces cerevisiae (strain ATCC 204508 / S288c) (Baker's yeast).
   6515..6548    +  protein_bind   loxP: Cre-mediated recombination occurs in the 8-bp core sequence (GCATACAT). Cre recombinase
   6765..7172    +  promoter       TEF1 promoter: S. cerevisiae TEF1; promoter for EF-1α
   7195..7905    +  CDS            GFPmut3: GFPmut3 is a basic (constitutively fluorescent) green fluorescent protein published in 1996, derived from Aequorea victoria. It is reported to be a very rapidly-maturing weak dimer.
   7921..8020    +  CDS            URA3 (fragment): orotidine-5'-phosphate decarboxylase, required for uracil biosynthesis; S. cerevisiae URA3; yeast auxotrophic marker, counterselectable with 5-fluoroorotic acid (5-FOA)
>Addgene plasmid #185878 | pILGFP5EG3 | addgene full sequence | sequence record 370821 | Addgene NGS Result
CCCGGGAATCTCGGTCGTAATGATTTGATATGAAGGCATGCTGCGATACTGCCGTAGCGGGCCTTCGTAT
AGCTCGGCCGAGCTCGTACAAAAGGCAAGCAGTGTATCGGACAGAGCTGATATAACACAATACGCTCGTA
GTCGATGCATGCCGTGGCTGCTCTCGGTCGGGTATAAGTCTTAGACAATAGTCTTACCTCGCATGTATAA
TAAATCTTTTGTATTTAATCTATTATATGTTTCTATGCTTTTTTTTCCTATTGTTGTTTGCTTTTCCTTT
TCCTTATTTCTTTCTAGCTTCTAATTTTCTTTCTTTTTTTTTTTTTTTCATTGAAAATTATATATATATA
TATATATCAGAACAATTGTCCAGTATTGAACAATACAGGTTATTTCGAACAATTGAAAAAAAAAAATCAC
AGAAAAACATATCGAGAAAAGGGTCATGGACTTCGAGACTAATGAAGACATCAACGGGGTCCGTTTCACC
TGGAACGTGTTTCCCTCTACTAGAAGCGACGCTAACAGCAACGTCGTCCCTGTGGGCTGTTTGTACACAC
CTTTGAAGGAGTATGACGAATTGAACGTTGCCCCATACAATCCAGTTGTGTGTTCCGGTCCACACTGTAA
GTCGATTCTAAATCCTTACTGTGTGATTGATCCGCGCAATTCGTCCTGGAGTTGTCCCATCTGTAACTCC
AGGAACCATTTACCTCCACAGTACACCAACTTGTCACAGGAGAATATGCCGCTAGAGTTACAGTCCACCA
CCATTGAGTACATCACCAATAAGCCCGTTACCGTTCCTCCCATTTTCTTCTTTGTTGTGGATTTGACTTC
GGAAACCGAGAACCTCGATTCGCTAAAGGAGTCTATCATCACTTCTTTGTCTCTATTACCTCCCAACGCG
CTGATTGGGTTGATCACTTACGGAAACGTTTAAACAAGCTTGGCGTAATCATGGTCATAGCTGTTTCCTG
TGTGAAATTGTTATCCGCTCACAATTCCACACAACATACGAGCCGGAAGCATAAAGTGTAAAGCCTGGGG
TGCCTAATGAGTGAGCTAACTCACATTAATTGCGTTGCGCTCACTGCCCGCTTTCCAGTCGGGAAACCTG
TCGTGCCAGCTGCATTAATGAATCGGCCAACGCGCGGGGAGAGGCGGTTTGCGTATTGGGCGCTCTTCCG
CTTCCTCGCTCACTGACTCGCTGCGCTCGGTCGTTCGGCTGCGGCGAGCGGTATCAGCTCACTCAAAGGC
GGTAATACGGTTATCCACAGAATCAGGGGATAACGCAGGAAAGAACATGTGAGCAAAAGGCCAGCAAAAG
GCCAGGAACCGTAAAAAGGCCGCGTTGCTGGCGTTTTTCCATAGGCTCCGCCCCCCTGACGAGCATCACA
AAAATCGACGCTCAAGTCAGAGGTGGCGAAACCCGACAGGACTATAAAGATACCAGGCGTTTCCCCCTGG
AAGCTCCCTCGTGCGCTCTCCTGTTCCGACCCTGCCGCTTACCGGATACCTGTCCGCCTTTCTCCCTTCG
GGAAGCGTGGCGCTTTCTCATAGCTCACGCTGTAGGTATCTCAGTTCGGTGTAGGTCGTTCGCTCCAAGC
TGGGCTGTGTGCACGAACCCCCCGTTCAGCCCGACCGCTGCGCCTTATCCGGTAACTATCGTCTTGAGTC
CAACCCGGTAAGACACGACTTATCGCCACTGGCAGCAGCCACTGGTAACAGGATTAGCAGAGCGAGGTAT
GTAGGCGGTGCTACAGAGTTCTTGAAGTGGTGGCCTAACTACGGCTACACTAGAAGAACAGTATTTGGTA
TCTGCGCTCTGCTGAAGCCAGTTACCTTCGGAAAAAGAGTTGGTAGCTCTTGATCCGGCAAACAAACCAC
CGCTGGTAGCGGTGGTTTTTTTGTTTGCAAGCAGCAGATTACGCGCAGAAAAAAAGGATCTCAAGAAGAT
CCTTTGATCTTTTCTACGGGGTCTGACGCTCAGTGGAACGAAAACTCACGTTAAGGGATTTTGGTCATGA
GATTATCAAAAAGGATCTTCACCTAGATCCTTTTAAATTAAAAATGAAGTTTTAAATCAATCTAAAGTAT
ATATGAGTAAACTTGGTCTGACAGTTACCAATGCTTAATCAGTGAGGCACCTATCTCAGCGATCTGTCTA
TTTCGTTCATCCATAGTTGCCTGACTCCCCGTCGTGTAGATAACTACGATACGGGAGGGCTTACCATCTG
GCCCCAGTGCTGCAATGATACCGCGAGACCCACGCTCACCGGCTCCAGATTTATCAGCAATAAACCAGCC
AGCCGGAAGGGCCGAGCGCAGAAGTGGTCCTGCAACTTTATCCGCCTCCATCCAGTCTATTAATTGTTGC
CGGGAAGCTAGAGTAAGTAGTTCGCCAGTTAATAGTTTGCGCAACGTTGTTGCCATTGCTACAGGCATCG
TGGTGTCACGCTCGTCGTTTGGTATGGCTTCATTCAGCTCCGGTTCCCAACGATCAAGGCGAGTTACATG
ATCCCCCATGTTGTGCAAAAAAGCGGTTAGCTCCTTCGGTCCTCCGATCGTTGTCAGAAGTAAGTTGGCC
GCAGTGTTATCACTCATGGTTATGGCAGCACTGCATAATTCTCTTACTGTCATGCCATCCGTAAGATGCT
TTTCTGTGACTGGTGAGTACTCAACCAAGTCATTCTGAGAATAGTGTATGCGGCGACCGAGTTGCTCTTG
CCCGGCGTCAATACGGGATAATACCGCGCCACATAGCAGAACTTTAAAAGTGCTCATCATTGGAAAACGT
TCTTCGGGGCGAAAACTCTCAAGGATCTTACCGCTGTTGAGATCCAGTTCGATGTAACCCACTCGTGCAC
CCAACTGATCTTCAGCATCTTTTACTTTCACCAGCGTTTCTGGGTGAGCAAAAACAGGAAGGCAAAATGC
CGCAAAAAAGGGAATAAGGGCGACACGGAAATGTTGAATACTCATACTCTTCCTTTTTCAATATTATTGA
AGCATTTATCAGGGTTATTGTCTCATGAGCGGATACATATTTGAATGTATTTAGAAAAATAAACAAATAG
GGGTTCCGCGCACATTTCCCCGAAAAGTGCCACCTGACGTCTAAGAAACCATTATTATCATGACATTAAC
CTATAAAAATAGGCGTATCACGAGGCCCTTTCGTCTCGCGCGTTTCGGTGATGACGGTGAAAACCTCTGA
CACATGCAGCTCCCGGAGACGGTCACAGCTTGTCTGTAAGCGGATGCCGGGAGCAGACAAGCCCGTCAGG
GCGCGTCAGCGGGTGTTGGCGGGTGTCGGGGCTGGCTTAACTATGCGGCATCAGAGCAGATTGTACTGAG
AGTGCACCATATGCGGTGTGAAATACCGCACAGATGCGTAAGGAGAAAATACCGCATCAGGCGCCATTCG
CCATTCAGGCTGCGCAACTGTTGGGAAGGGCGATCGGTGCGGGCCTCTTCGCTATTACGCCAGCTGGCGA
AAGGGGGATGTGCTGCAAGGCGATTAAGTTGGGTAACGCCAGGGTTTTCCCAGTCACGACGTTGTAAAAC
GACGGCCAGTGAATTCAGTTTAAACTCTTCTGCTTCGTTCAGCTGCAGGTTAAAGTAGTTGTCCGTGGAC
ACGAGCGTACCTCTATATTCGGTGCTGTTGAACTTAAGCTTGACGCCTACACGATGGTTGACCAGGCCTT
TGAGGAACGGCTTCGGGTTCACCGGCTGCATCGCGCTGATATCACTGCTCTCGCTCATTGTCTTGTTGTG
TTGTGACGTAGTGTGTGGTGTGGTATAGTACGCGGTGCTGTGTGTGCTGTGCTGTTTTTGCGTTGCTCAT
AGAACCGTTGTTTCTTGCTCTTACCATCTCATGTTCATATATGTTGGGGAAAAGAGGTGGAACAAGAAAA
GTTACCCGGACGGCAGAGCGGTTGTTTTGCCTGCTTTGCCATAACACAGGATGGGATCACACACCCCCCA
AGCCATGCTACAACTTGGAAGAGTGCAATTCAAGTTGGTTGTCCTCAGTAGTTTGAGAGATTGCGCTAAT
TTTGTTTTATCACCGTTATTTACTGTCAGTTGAGATTTGTCGCTTGCGACGACTAGCCCGCCGCCTCTCG
TTTGTTACAAAGGAGGAAAGTTCTAGCAAGAATAAAAGAAAAACACGTTTGAAAAAAGAAAAAAAGATAC
GGGCCCGAATACCCTCCTTGACAGTCTTGACGTGCGCAGCTCAGGGGCATGATGTGACTGTCGCCCGTAC
ATTTAGCCCATACATCCCCATGTATAATCATTTGCATCCATACATTTTGATGGCCGCACGGCGCGAAGCA
AAAATTACGGCTCCTCGCTGCGGACCTGCGAGCAGGGAAACGCTCCCCTCACAGACGCGTTGAATTGTCC
CCACGCCGCGCCCCTGTAGAGAAATATAAAAGGTTAGGATTTGCCACTGAGGTTCTTCTTTCATATACTT
CCTTTTAAAATCTTGCTAGGATACAGTTCTCACATCACATCCGAACATAAACAACCATGGGTAAAAAGCC
TGAACTCACCGCGACGTCTGTCGAGAAGTTTCTGATCGAAAAGTTCGACAGCGTCTCCGACCTGATGCAG
CTCTCGGAGGGCGAAGAATCTCGTGCTTTCAGCTTCGATGTAGGAGGGCGTGGATATGTCCTGCGGGTAA
ATAGCTGCGCCGATGGTTTCTACAAAGATCGTTATGTTTATCGGCACTTTGCATCGGCCGCGCTCCCGAT
TCCGGAAGTGCTTGACATTGGGGAATTCAGCGAGAGCCTGACCTATTGCATCTCCCGCCGTGCACAGGGT
GTCACGTTGCAAGACCTGCCTGAAACCGAACTGCCCGCTGTTCTGCAGCCGGTCGCGGAGGCCATGGATG
CGATCGCTGCGGCCGATCTTAGCCAGACGAGCGGGTTCGGCCCATTCGGACCGCAAGGAATCGGTCAATA
CACTACATGGCGTGATTTCATATGCGCGATTGCTGATCCCCATGTGTATCACTGGCAAACTGTGATGGAC
GACACCGTCAGTGCGTCCGTCGCGCAGGCTCTCGATGAGCTGATGCTTTGGGCCGAGGACTGCCCCGAAG
TCCGGCACCTCGTGCACGCGGATTTCGGCTCCAACAATGTCCTGACGGACAATGGCCGCATAACAGCGGT
CATTGACTGGAGCGAGGCGATGTTCGGGGATTCCCAATACGAGGTCGCCAACATCTTCTTCTGGAGGCCG
TGGTTGGCTTGTATGGAGCAGCAGACGCGCTACTTCGAGCGGAGGCATCCGGAGCTTGCAGGATCGCCGC
GGCTCCGGGCGTATATGCTCCGCATTGGTCTTGACCAACTCTATCAGAGCTTGGTTGACGGCAATTTCGA
TGATGCAGCTTGGGCGCAGGGTCGATGCGACGCAATCGTCCGATCCGGAGCCGGGACTGTCGGGCGTACA
CAAATCGCCCGCAGAAGCGCGGCCGTCTGGACCGATGGCTGTGTAGAAGTACTCGCCGATAGTGGAAACC
GACGCCCCAGCACTCGTCCGAGGGCAAAGGAATAATCAGTACTGACAATAAAAAGATTCTTGTTTTCAAG
AACTTGTCATTTGTATAGTTTTTTTATATTGTAGTTGTTCTATTTTAATCAAATGTTAGCGTGATTTATA
TTTTTTTTCGCCTCGACATCATCTGCCCAGATGCGAAGTTAAGTGCGCAGAAAGTAATATCATGCGTCAA
TCGTATGTGAATGCTGGTCGCTATACTGCTGTCGATTCGATACTAACGGCGGCCGCGAGCAACGGCTTTC
TTTTGTTTTATTTGATCGTTATTAGGCTTTTTGTATAATATAAGGCCTGTTCAGTCCATTGCGCGTGCAA
GAATTTTCCTTTGGACCTGAACGAAAAGAGTAGAGGATTTTATATAATATATTCTCCTTCTTTTTTGTAC
TGCGTGGCCTTTACTACGAATATCTGTATCTAATTTCTTTTCTAACTTTTTTATTACCATTACTACTACT
ACTATTATTATTATTATTATTATTATTATTATTGTGTATGACTATAATGCTTTACTGCCTCCAATTATGC
TTTTTTTATTATTTTTTTTGGCTGAAACTACAGTATAGTAGGTATGTATATATCTAAAACTCAAAAAGAG
GCATGTCTAATGTAATACCATCAAAAACAATGAAATTATTTAATGGAGATAGCCTTTTACCTAGAATGTT
AATGACATCCTGCGCTACAGCACCCCCTATAATGGCCGCGACAGGAGCAAACTCGATACCTTTCTGTTTG
ATAAACTGTTGTATGTAATCGTCCTTTACCACTGTTGCTGGTACACCCAGATTTTCACACCATACGGCCG
CATCTCTTTTCATTTGTATTTAAATCCATTTCAAATTTTATGTTTAGTTCGAGATCCTCAGTTTTCGGCG
CATAGGAACCACGTACATAATAACTAAACATAAATCTATAATAAATAAAAAACAACGATGGGAGCTCGAG
CCTAATAACTTCGTATAGCATACATTATACGAAGTTATATTAAGGGTTGCTCGACCAGAAAGCGACCACC
CAACTTTGGCTGATAATAGCGTATAAACAATGCATACTTTGTACGTTCAAAATACAATGCAGTAGATATA
TTTATGCATATTACATATAATACATATCACATAGGAAGCAACAGGCGCGTTGGACTTTTAATTTTCGAGG
ACCGCGAATCCTTACATCACACCCAATCCCCCACAAGTGATCCCCCACACACCATAGCTTCAAAATGTTT
CTACTCCTTTTTTACTCTTCCAGATTTTCTCGGACTCCGCGCATCGCCGTACCACTTCAAAACACCCAAG
CACAGCATACTAAATTTCCCCTCTTTCTTCCTCTAGGGTGTCGTTAATTACCCGTACTAAAGGTTTGGAA
AAGAAAAAAGAGACCGCCTCGTTTCTTTTTCTTCGTCGAAAAAGGCAATAAAAATTTTTATCACGTTTCT
TTTTCTTGAAAATTTTTTTTTTTGATTTTTTTCTCTTTCGATGACCTCCCATTGATATTTAAGTTAATAA
ACGGTCTTCAATTTCTCAAGTTTCAGTTTCATTTTTCTTGTTCTATTACAACTTTTTTTACTTCTTGCTC
ATTAGAAAGAAAGCATAGCAATCTAATCTAAGTTTTAATTACAAAATGGGATCCTCTAAAGGTGAAGAAT
TATTCACTGGTGTTGTCCCAATTTTGGTTGAATTAGATGGTGATGTTAATGGTCACAAATTTTCTGTCTC
CGGTGAAGGTGAAGGTGATGCTACTTACGGTAAATTGACCTTAAAATTTATTTGTACTACTGGTAAATTG
CCAGTTCCATGGCCAACCTTAGTCACTACTTTCGGTTATGGTGTTCAATGTTTTGCGAGATACCCAGATC
ATATGAAACAACATGACTTTTTCAAGTCTGCCATGCCAGAAGGTTATGTTCAAGAAAGAACTATTTTTTT
CAAAGATGACGGTAACTACAAGACCAGAGCTGAAGTCAAGTTTGAAGGTGATACCTTAGTTAATAGAATC
GAATTAAAAGGTATTGATTTTAAAGAAGATGGTAACATTTTAGGTCACAAATTGGAATACAACTATAACT
CTCACAATGTTTACATCATGGCTGACAAACAAAAGAATGGTATCAAAGTTAACTTCAAAATTAGACACAA
CATTGAAGATGGTTCTGTTCAATTAGCTGACCATTATCAACAAAATACTCCAATTGGTGATGGTCCAGTC
TTGTTACCAGACAACCATTACTTATCCACTCAATCTGCCTTATCCAAAGATCCAAACGAAAAGAGAGACC
ACATGGTCTTGTTAGAATTTGTTACTGCTGCTGGTATTACCCATGGTATGGATGAATTGTACAAAAGATC
TTAAACTAGTAGGACTATTTGCAAAGGGAAGGGATGCTAAGGTAGAGGGTGAACGTTACAGAAAAGCAGG
CTGGGAAGCATATTTGAGAAGATGCGGCCAGCAAAACTAAAAAACTGTATTATAAGTAAATGCATGTATA
CTAAACTCACAAATTAGAGCTTCAATTTAATTATATCAGTTATTA
